>Addgene plasmid #21176 | pCS2-mqgDUX4 | addgene partial sequence | sequence record 27364 | 21176 with SP6
GATCCATGCAAGGCATCCCGGCGCCCTCCCAGGCGCTCCAGGAGCCGGCGCCCTGGTCTGCACTCCCCTG
CGGCCTGCTGCTGGATGAGCTCCTGGCGAGCCCGGAGTTTCTGCAGCAGGCGCAACCTCTCCTAGAAACG
GAGGCCCCGGGGGAGCTGGAGGCCTCGGAAGAGGCCGCCTCGCTGGAAGCACCCCTCAGCGAGGAAGAAT
ACCGGGCTCTGCTGGAGGAGCTTTAGTCTAGAACTATAGTGAGTCGTATTACGTAGATCCAGACATGATA
AGATACATTGATGAGTTTGGACAAACCACAACTAGAATGCAGTGAAAAAAATGCTTTATTTGTGAAATTT
GTGATGCTATTGCTTTATTTGTAACCATTATAAGCTGCAATAAACAAGTTAACAACAACAATTGCATTCA
TTTTATGTTTCAGGTTCAGGGGGAGGTGTGGGAGGTTTTTTAATTCGCGGCCGCGGCGCCAATGCATTGG
GCCCGGTACCCAGCTTTTGTTCCCTTTAGTGAGGGTTAATTGCGCGCTTGGCGTAATCATGGTCATAGCT
GTTTCCTGTGTGAAATTGTTATCCGCTCACAATTCCACACAACATACGAGCCGGGAGCATAAAGTGTAAA
GCCTGGGGTGCCTAATGAGTGAGCTAACTCACATTAATTGCGTTGCGCTCACTGCCCGCTTTCCAGTCGG
GAAACCTGTCGTGCCAGCTGCATTAATGAATCGGCCAACGCGC
