[The description below was written by a language model from this plasmid's Addgene catalogue record.]
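Description:
pCS2-mqgDUX4 is a human DUX4 (double homeobox 4) expression construct built in the pCS2 backbone, catalogued as a mammalian and bacterial expression vector. The backbone is listed at about 4.1 kb without insert, and the plasmid is maintained in E. coli as a high-copy plasmid under ampicillin selection. The record does not include a feature table and does not itself name the promoter or polyadenylation signal. pCS2-family vectors generally drive inserts from a strong CMV-derived (simian CMV IE94) promoter with an SV40 late polyA, and carry an SP6 promoter upstream and a T7 promoter downstream of the polylinker. This is consistent with SP6 and T7 being listed as the 5′ and 3′ sequencing primers. That arrangement typically allows both expression in transfected vertebrate cells and in vitro synthesis of RNA from the same plasmid.

The insert is recorded as only 229 bp, cloned directionally between BamHI and XbaI sites that both remain intact. It is linked to a GenBank entry for a DUX4-related sequence. That length is far too short to encode full-length DUX4, so the insert most likely represents a short DUX4 variant or fragment. The "mqg" prefix in the name is not explained in the record, and no tags, fusions or mutations are listed.

The associated publication concerns RNA transcripts, small RNA fragments and proteins produced from D4Z4 repeat units as candidate contributors to facioscapulohumeral muscular dystrophy. The plasmid therefore presumably serves to express one of these D4Z4-derived products for functional study, although the record gives no specific application.
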