Addgene plasmid #21176: pCS2-mqgDUX4
Depositing lab: Stephen Tapscott. Depositing organization: Fred Hutchinson Cancer Center. Publication: RNA transcripts, miRNA-sized fragments and proteins produced from D4Z4 units: new candidates for the pathophysiology of facioscapulohumeral dystrophy. Snider L, Asawachaicharn A, Tyler AE, Geng LN, Petek LM, Maves L, Miller DG, Lemmers RJ, Winokur ST, Tawil R, van der Maarel SM, Filippova GN, Tapscott SJ. Hum Mol Genet. 2009 Jul 1;18(13):2414-30. doi: 10.1093/hmg/ddp180. Epub 2009 Apr 9. PubMed 19359275.
Backbone
  Vector backbone: pCS2
  Backbone size w/o insert (bp): 4095
  Vector type: Mammalian Expression, Bacterial Expression
Growth in bacteria
  Bacterial resistance: Ampicillin, 100 μg/mL
  Growth temperature: 37°C
  Growth strain: DH5alpha
  Copy number: High Copy
Gene/Insert
  Gene/Insert name: DUX4 (alt name: double homeobox, 4)
  Species: H. sapiens (human)
  Insert size (bp): 229
  GenBank ID: FJ439133
  Entrez Gene: DUX4 (a.k.a. DUX4L)
  Cloning method: Restriction Enzyme; 5′ cloning site BamHI (not destroyed); 3′ cloning site XbaI (not destroyed)
  Sequencing primers: 5′ SP6; 3′ T7
Terms and licenses: Academic/Nonprofit Terms; Industry Terms: Not Available to Industry
How to cite: pCS2-mqgDUX4 was a gift from Stephen Tapscott (Addgene plasmid # 21176 ; http://n2t.net/addgene:21176 ; RRID:Addgene_21176)
